Addgene plasmid #203393: pAAV-H2B-tdTomato-SRT
Purpose: AAV transfer plasmid containing H2B fused piggyBac self-reporting transposon with tdTomato marker for mammalian calling cards
Depositing lab: Joseph Dougherty & Rob Mitra. Depositing organization: Washington University in Saint Louis. Publication: Calling Cards: A Customizable Platform to Longitudinally Record Protein-DNA Interactions Over Time in Cells and Tissues. Yen A, Mateusiak C, Sarafinovska S, Gachechiladze MA, Guo J, Chen X, Moudgil A, Cammack AJ, Hoisington-Lopez J, Crosby M, Brent MR, Mitra RD, Dougherty JD. Curr Protoc. 2023 Sep;3(9):e883. doi: 10.1002/cpz1.883. PubMed 37755132.
Backbone
  Vector backbone: Unknown
  Total vector size (bp): 6971
  Vector type: Mammalian Expression, AAV
Growth in bacteria
  Bacterial resistance: Kanamycin, 50 μg/mL
  Growth temperature: 37°C
  Growth strain: NEB Stable
  Copy number: High Copy
Gene/Insert
  Gene/Insert name: H2B fused piggyBac tdTomato self-reporting transposon
  Species: Synthetic
  Insert size (bp): 3812
  Promoter: Ef1a
  Tag / fusion protein: H2B (N terminal on insert); 3X SV40 (C terminal on insert)
  Cloning method: Unknown
  Sequencing primers: 5′ tcaagcctcagacagtggttc
Terms and licenses: Academic/Nonprofit Terms; Industry Terms: Not Available to Industry
Depositor comments: Please visit https://www.biorxiv.org/content/10.1101/2023.06.07.544098v1 for bioRxiv preprint.
How to cite: pAAV-H2B-tdTomato-SRT was a gift from Joseph Dougherty & Rob Mitra (Addgene plasmid # 203393 ; http://n2t.net/addgene:203393 ; RRID:Addgene_203393)
