[The description below was written by a language model from this plasmid's Addgene catalogue record and pLannotate feature annotations shown in this document.]
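Description:
pAAV-H2B-tdTomato-SRT is an AAV transfer plasmid for mammalian "calling cards" experiments, carrying a piggyBac self-reporting transposon (SRT) marked with a nuclear tdTomato reporter. The backbone is recorded as unknown. The annotated sequence shows a high-copy ColE1/pUC-type origin and a kanamycin resistance gene (aph(3')-Ia) driven by the AmpR promoter, along with leftover fragments of rop, bom, lacZα, lacI and the lac promoter/operator region. The catalogue lists the size as 6,971 bp, whereas the sequenced record is 7,151 nt. This difference is not explained.

The payload lies between two AAV2 inverted terminal repeats, which allow the intervening DNA to be packaged into recombinant AAV particles. Within them, an EF-1α core promoter with portions of EF-1α intron A drives a single fusion reading frame: human histone H2B at the N terminus, tdTomato, and three tandem SV40 nuclear localization signals at the C terminus. This design should concentrate red fluorescence in the nucleus. Downstream, the annotation picks up a hammerhead ribozyme, a 5S rRNA-like match and only a small fragment of the bGH polyadenylation signal. A CMV enhancer fragment sits near the upstream ITR. The piggyBac terminal repeats that define the transposon are not annotated in the feature table, so their exact positions cannot be given from this record.

In general, an SRT is mobilised by a piggyBac transposase supplied separately, often fused to a DNA-binding protein. After insertion, transcripts from the transposon read into flanking genomic DNA, so insertion sites can be mapped from RNA. The associated publication describes the platform as recording protein-DNA interactions over time in cells and tissues.
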