Features (pLannotate 1.2.2; 25 found; start..end, strand, type, name):
    130..165     +  CDS            rop (fragment): Rop protein, which maintains plasmids at low copy number; rop
    267..366     +  misc_feature   bom (fragment): basis of mobility region from pBR322
    372..529     -  CDS            lacZα (fragment): LacZα fragment of β-galactosidase; lacZ fragment
    546..674     -  repeat_region  AAV2 ITR (fragment): inverted terminal repeat of adeno-associated virus serotype 2 inverted
    693..802     +  enhancer       CMV enhancer (fragment): human cytomegalovirus immediate early enhancer
   1056..1074    -  misc_feature   MCS (fragment): pBluescript multiple cloning site
   1144..1355    +  promoter       EF-1α core promoter: core promoter for human elongation factor EF-1α
   1356..1469    +  intron         EF-1α intron A (fragment): intron upstream of the start codon of human EF-1α
   2095..2298    +  intron         EF-1α intron A: truncated intron upstream of the start codon of human EF-1α
   2321..2698    +  CDS            H2B: human histone H2B; HIST1H2BJ
   2717..4144    +  CDS            tdTomato: tdTomato is a basic (constitutively fluorescent) orange fluorescent protein published in 2004, derived from Discosoma sp.. It is reported to be a somewhat slowly-maturing tandem dimer with low acid sensitivity.
   4145..4165    +  CDS            SV40 NLS: nuclear localization signal of SV40 (simian virus 40) large T antigen
   4169..4189    +  CDS            SV40 NLS: nuclear localization signal of SV40 (simian virus 40) large T antigen
   4193..4213    +  CDS            SV40 NLS: nuclear localization signal of SV40 (simian virus 40) large T antigen
   4657..4709    +  ncRNA          Hammerhead 1: Accession: RF00163 - Hammerhead ribozyme (type I)
   4750..4868    +  ncRNA          5S rRNA: Accession: RF00001 - 5S ribosomal RNA
   4895..4917    +  polyA_signal   bGH poly(A) signal (fragment): bovine growth hormone polyadenylation signal
   4940..5070    +  repeat_region  AAV2 ITR (fragment): inverted terminal repeat of adeno-associated virus serotype 2 inverted
   5129..5145    -  protein_bind   lac operator: The lac repressor binds to the lac operator to inhibit transcription in E. coli. This inhibition can be relieved by adding lactose or isopropyl-β-D-thiogalactopyranoside (IPTG). lac repressor encoded by lacI
   5153..5183    -  promoter       lac promoter: promoter for the E. coli lac operon
   5198..5219    -  protein_bind   CAP binding site: CAP binding activates transcription in the presence of cAMP. E. coli catabolite activator protein
   5232..5324    -  CDS            lacI (fragment): lac repressor; lacI; The lac repressor binds to the lac operator to inhibit transcription in E. coli. This inhibition can be relieved by adding lactose or isopropyl-β-D-thiogalactopyranoside (IPTG).
   5507..6095    -  rep_origin     ori: high-copy-number ColE1/pMB1/pBR322/pUC origin of replication
   6266..7081    -  CDS            KanR: aminoglycoside phosphotransferase; aph(3')-Ia; confers resistance to kanamycin in bacteria or G418 (Geneticin®) in eukaryotes
   7082..35      -  promoter       AmpR promoter (across the origin): bla
>Addgene plasmid #203393 | pAAV-H2B-tdTomato-SRT | addgene full sequence | sequence record 400595 | Addgene NGS Result
TGTATTTAGAAAAATAAACAAATAGGGGTTCCGCGCACATTTCCCCGAAAAGTGCCACCTGACGTCTAAG
AAACCATTATTATCATGACATTAACCTATAAAAATAGGCGTATCACGAGGCCCTTTCGTCTCGCGCGTTT
CGGTGATGACGGTGAAAACCTCTGACACATGCAGCTCCCGGAGACGGTCACAGCTTGTCTGTAAGCGGAT
GCCGGGAGCAGACAAGCCCGTCAGGGCGCGTCAGCGGGTGTTGGCGGGTGTCGGGGCTGGCTTAACTATG
CGGCATCAGAGCAGATTGTACTGAGAGTGCACCATATGCGGTGTGAAATACCGCACAGATGCGTAAGGAG
AAAATACCGCATCAGGCGCCATTCGCCATTCAGGCTGCGCAACTGTTGGGAAGGGCGATCGGTGCGGGCC
TCTTCGCTATTACGCCAGCTGGCGAAAGGGGGATGTGCTGCAAGGCGATTAAGTTGGGTAACGCCAGGGT
TTTCCCAGTCACGACGTTGTAAAACGACGGCCAGTGAATTGACGCGTATTGGGATTGCGCGCTCGCTCGC
TCACTGAGGCCGCCCGGGCAAAGCCCGGGCGTCGGGCGACCTTTGGTCGCCCGGCCTCAGTGAGCGAGCG
AGCGCGCAGAGAGGGAGTGGCCAACTCCATCACTAGGGGTTCCTATTGACGTCAGATCGCTAAATAATGA
CGTATGTTCCCATAGTAACGCCAATAGGGACTTTCCATTGACGTCAATGGGTGGAGTATTTACGGTAAAC
TGCCCACTTGGCAGTACATCAAGTGTATCATACGTCAAGGCCGCATTTAACCCTAGAAAGATAATCATAT
TGTGACGTACGTTAAAGATAATCATGTGTAAAATTGACGCATGTGTTTTATCGGTCTGTATATCGAGGTT
TATTTATTAATTTGAATAGATATTAAGTTTTATTATATTTACACTTACATACTAATAATAAATTCAACAA
ACAATTTATTTATGTTTATTTATTTATTAAAAAAAACAAAAACTCAAAATTTCTTCTATAAAGTAACAAA
ACTTTTATCGAATTCCTGCAGCCCAGCTTGATCTTAGGTCCCTCGACGAATTCTCTAGAGAAGAGCATGC
GTGAGGCTCCGGTGCCCGTCAGTGGGCAGAGCGCACATCGCCCACAGTCCCCGAGAAGTTGGGGGGAGGG
GTCGGCAATTGAACCGGTGCCTAGAGAAGGTGGCGCGGGGTAAACTGGGAAAGTGATGTCGTGTACTGGC
TCCGCCTTTTTCCCGAGGGTGGGGGAGAACCGTATATAAGTGCAGTAGTCGCCGTGAACGTTCTTTTTCG
CAACGGGTTTGCCGCCAGAACACAGGTAAGTGCCGTGTGTGGTTCCCGCGGGCCTGGCCTCTTTACGGGT
TATGGCCCTTGCGTGCCTTGAATTACTTCCACGCCCCTGGCTGCAGTACGTGATTCTTGATCCCGAGCTT
CGGGTTGGAAGTGGGTGGGAGAGTTCGAGGCCTTGCGCTTAAGGAGCCCCTTCGCCTCGTGCTTGAGTTG
AGGCCTGGCTTGGGCGCTGGGGCCGCCGCGTGCGAATCTGGTGGCACCTTCGCGCCTGTCTCGCTGCTTT
CGATAAGTCTCTAGCCATTTAAAATTTTTGATGACCTGCTGCGACGCTTTTTTTCTGGCAAGATAGTCTT
GTAAATGCGGGCCAAGATCTGCACACTGGTATTTCGGTTTTTGGGGCCGCGGGCGGCGACGGGGCCCGTG
CGTCCCAGCGCACATGTTCGGCGAGGCGGGGCCTGCGAGCGCGGCCACCGAGAATCGGACGGGGGTAGTC
TCAAGCTGGCCGGCCTGCTCTGGTGCCTGGCCTCGCGCCGCCGTGTATCGCCCCGCCCTGGGCGGCAAGG
CTGGCCCGGTCGGCACCAGTTGCGTGAGCGGAAAGATGGCCGCTTCCCGGCCCTGCTGCAGGGAGCTCAA
AATGGAGGACGCGGCGCTCGGGAGAGCGGGCGGGTGAGTCACCCACACAAAGGAAAAGGGCCTTTCCGTC
CTCAGCCGTCGCTTCATGTGACTCCACGGAGTACCGGGCGCCGTCCAGGCACCTCGATTAGTTCTCGAGC
TTTTGGAGTACGTCGTCTTTAGGTTGGGGGGAGGGGTTTTATGCGATGGAGTTTCCCCACACTGAGTGGG
TGGAGACTGAAGTTAGGCCAGCTTGGCACTTGATGTAATTCTCCTTGGAATTTGCCCTTTTTGAGTTTGG
ATCTTGGTTCATTCTCAAGCCTCAGACAGTGGTTCAAAGTTTTTTTCTTCCATTTCAGGTGTCGTGAAAA
CTACGCCACCATGCCAGAGCCAGCGAAGTCTGCTCCCGCCCCGAAAAAGGGCTCCAAGAAGGCGGTGACT
AAGGCGCAGAAGAAAGGCGGCAAGAAGCGCAAGCGCAGCCGCAAGGAGAGCTATTCCATCTATGTGTACA
AGGTTCTGAAGCAGGTCCACCCTGACACCGGCATTTCGTCCAAGGCCATGGGCATCATGAATTCGTTTGT
GAACGACATTTTCGAGCGCATCGCAGGTGAGGCTTCCCGCCTGGCGCATTACAACAAGCGCTCGACCATC
ACCTCCAGGGAGATCCAGACGGCCGTGCGCCTGCTGCTGCCTGGGGAGTTGGCCAAGCACGCCGTGTCCG
AGGGTACTAAGGCCATCACCAAGTACACCAGCGCTAAGGATCCACCGGTCGCCACCATGGTGAGCAAGGG
CGAGGAGGTCATCAAAGAGTTCATGCGCTTCAAGGTGCGCATGGAGGGCTCCATGAACGGCCACGAGTTC
GAGATCGAGGGCGAGGGCGAGGGCCGCCCCTACGAGGGCACCCAGGCCGCCAAGCTGAAGGTGACCAAGG
GCGGCCCCCTGCCCTTCGCCTGGGACATCCTGTCCCCCCAGTTCATGTACGGCTCCAAGGCGTACGTGAA
GCACCCCGCCGACATCCCCGATTACAAGAAGCTGTCCTTCCCCGAGGGCTTCAAGTGGGAGCGCGTGATG
AACTTCGAGGACGGCGGTCTGGTGACCGTGACCCAGGACTCCTCCCTGCAGGACGGCACGCTGATCTACA
AGGTGAAGATGCGCGGCACCAACTTCCCCCCCGACGGCCCCGTAATGCAGAAGAAGACCATGGGCTGGGA
GGCCTCCACCGAGCGCCTGTACCCCCGCGACGGCGTGCTGAAGGGCGAGATCCACCAGGCCCTGAAGCTG
AAGGACGGCGGCCACTACCTGGTGGAGTTCAAGACCATCTACATGGCCAAGAAGCCCGTGCAACTGCCCG
GCTACTACTACGTGGACACCAAGCTGGACATCACCTCCCACAACGAGGACTACACCATCGTGGAACAGTA
CGAGCGCTCCGAGGGCCGCCACCACCTGTTCCTGGGGCATGGCACCGGCAGCACCGGCAGCGGCAGCTCC
GGCACCGCCTCCTCCGAGGACAACAACATGGCCGTCATCAAAGAGTTCATGCGCTTCAAGGTGCGCATGG
AGGGCTCCATGAACGGCCACGAGTTCGAGATCGAGGGCGAGGGCGAGGGCCGCCCCTACGAGGGCACCCA
GACCGCCAAGCTGAAGGTGACCAAGGGCGGCCCCCTGCCCTTCGCCTGGGACATCCTGTCCCCCCAGTTC
ATGTACGGCTCCAAGGCGTACGTGAAGCACCCCGCCGACATCCCCGATTACAAGAAGCTGTCCTTCCCCG
AGGGCTTCAAGTGGGAGCGCGTGATGAACTTCGAGGACGGCGGTCTGGTGACCGTGACCCAGGACTCCTC
CCTGCAGGACGGCACGCTGATCTACAAGGTGAAGATGCGCGGCACCAACTTCCCCCCCGACGGCCCCGTA
ATGCAGAAGAAGACCATGGGCTGGGAGGCCTCCACCGAGCGCCTGTACCCCCGCGACGGCGTGCTGAAGG
GCGAGATCCACCAGGCCCTGAAGCTGAAGGACGGCGGCCACTACCTGGTGGAGTTCAAGACCATCTACAT
GGCCAAGAAGCCCGTGCAACTGCCCGGCTACTACTACGTGGACACCAAGCTGGACATCACCTCCCACAAC
GAGGACTACACCATCGTGGAACAGTACGAGCGCTCCGAGGGCCGCCACCACCTGTTCCTGTACGGCATGG
ACGAGCTGTACAAGCCAAAAAAGAAGAGAAAGGTAGATCCAAAAAAGAAGAGAAAGGTAGATCCAAAAAA
GAAGAGAAAGGTATAATCGATAACAACTCGAGTACCGGCTTAAGTGATAGATCGGAAGAGCGGTTCAGCA
GGAATGCCGAGACCGGTTTAAACTCAGTGTCCATAGCGACGCCGGCGCGATAAGCTATCTATAACAAGAA
AATATATATATAATAAGTTATCACGTAAGTAGAACATGAAATAACAATATAATTATCGTATGAGTTAAAT
CTTAAAAGTCACGTAAAAGATAATCATGCGTCATTTTGACTCACGCGGTCGTTATAGTTCAAAATCAGTG
ACACTTACCGCATTGACAAGCACGCCTCACGGGAGCTCCAAGCGGCGACTGAGATGTCCTAAATGCACAG
CGACGGATTCGCGCTATTTAGAAAGAGAGAGCAATATTTCAAGAATGCATGCGTCAATTTTACGCAGACT
ATCTTTCTAGGGTTAAGAGCTCCTGAGATGCAGGTACATCCCACTGATGAGTCCCAAATAGGACGAAACG
CGCTTCGGTGCGTCTGGGATTCCACTGCTATCCACGCGGCCGCACGGCATTACGTTAGACGTCTAGGCCA
CACCACCCTGAAGGCGCCTGCTCGCCTCTGATCTGTTGAAGCTAAGCAGGGTCGGTCCTGGTTAGTACTT
GGATGGGACTCCGCCTGGTAATAGCCGGTACCGTAGGCTTGCATGGTCATAGCTGTTTCCTTGCGCTGGG
GATGCGGTGGGCTCTATAGAGAGTCGATCGTGTGATCGAAGGAACCCCTAGTGATGGAGTTGGCCACTCC
CTCTCTGCGCGCTCGCTCGCTCACTGAGGCCGGGCGACCAAAGGTCGCCCGACGCCCGGGCTTTGCCCGG
GCGGCCTCAGTGAGCGAGCGAGCGCGCAGCATCCCAATGGCGCGCCGAGCTTGGCTCGAGCATGGTCATA
GCTGTTTCCTGTGTGAAATTGTTATCCGCTCACAATTCCACACAACATACGAGCCGGAAGCATAAAGTGT
AAAGCCTGGGGTGCCTAATGAGTGAGCTAACTCACATTAATTGCGTTGCGCTCACTGCCCGCTTTCCAGT
CGGGAAACCTGTCGTGCCAGCTGCATTAATGAATCGGCCAACGCGCGGGGAGAGGCGGTTTGCGTATTGG
GCGCTCTTCCGCTTCCTCGCTCACTGACTCGCTGCGCTCGGTCGTTCGGCTGCGGCGAGCGGTATCAGCT
CACTCAAAGGCGGTAATACGGTTATCCACAGAATCAGGGGATAACGCAGGAAAGAACATGTGAGCAAAAG
GCCAGCAAAAGGCCAGGAACCGTAAAAAGGCCGCGTTGCTGGCGTTTTTCCATAGGCTCCGCCCCCCTGA
CGAGCATCACAAAAATCGACGCTCAAGTCAGAGGTGGCGAAACCCGACAGGACTATAAAGATACCAGGCG
TTTCCCCCTGGAAGCTCCCTCGTGCGCTCTCCTGTTCCGACCCTGCCGCTTACCGGATACCTGTCCGCCT
TTCTCCCTTCGGGAAGCGTGGCGCTTTCTCATAGCTCACGCTGTAGGTATCTCAGTTCGGTGTAGGTCGT
TCGCTCCAAGCTGGGCTGTGTGCACGAACCCCCCGTTCAGCCCGACCGCTGCGCCTTATCCGGTAACTAT
CGTCTTGAGTCCAACCCGGTAAGACACGACTTATCGCCACTGGCAGCAGCCACTGGTAACAGGATTAGCA
GAGCGAGGTATGTAGGCGGTGCTACAGAGTTCTTGAAGTGGTGGCCTAACTACGGCTACACTAGAAGAAC
AGTATTTGGTATCTGCGCTCTGCTGAAGCCAGTTACCTTCGGAAAAAGAGTTGGTAGCTCTTGATCCGGC
AAACAAACCACCGCTGGTAGCGGTGGTTTTTTTGTTTGCAAGCAGCAGATTACGCGCAGAAAAAAAGGAT
CTCAAGAAGATCCTTTGATCTTTTCTACGGGGTCTGACGCTCAGTGGAACGAAAACTCACGTTAAGGGAT
TTTGGTCATGAGATTATCAAAAAGGATCTTCACCTAGATCCTTTTAAATTAAAAATGAAGTTTTAAATCA
ATCTAAAGTATATATGAGTAAACTTGGTCTGACAGTTAGAAAAACTCATCGAGCATCAAATGAAACTGCA
ATTTATTCATATCAGGATTATCAATACCATATTTTTGAAAAAGCCGTTTCTGTAATGAAGGAGAAAACTC
ACCGAGGCAGTTCCATAGGATGGCAAGATCCTGGTATCGGTCTGCGATTCCGACTCGTCCAACATCAATA
CAACCTATTAATTTCCCCTCGTCAAAAATAAGGTTATCAAGTGAGAAATCACCATGAGTGACGACTGAAT
CCGGTGAGAATGGCAAAAGTTTATGCATTTCTTTCCAGACTTGTTCAACAGGCCAGCCATTACGCTCGTC
ATCAAAATCACTCGCATCAACCAAACCGTTATTCATTCGTGATTGCGCCTGAGCGAGACGAAATACGCGA
TCGCTGTTAAAAGGACAATTACAAACAGGAATCGAATGCAACCGGCGCAGGAACACTGCCAGCGCATCAA
CAATATTTTCACCTGAATCAGGATATTCTTCTAATACCTGGAATGCTGTTTTCCCAGGGATCGCAGTGGT
GAGTAACCATGCATCATCAGGAGTACGGATAAAATGCTTGATGGTCGGAAGAGGCATAAATTCCGTCAGC
CAGTTTAGTCTGACCATCTCATCTGTAACATCATTGGCAACGCTACCTTTGCCATGTTTCAGAAACAACT
CTGGCGCATCGGGCTTCCCATACAATCGATAGATTGTCGCACCTGATTGCCCGACATTATCGCGAGCCCA
TTTATACCCATATAAATCAGCATCCATGTTGGAATTTAATCGCGGCCTAGAGCAAGACGTTTCCCGTTGA
ATATGGCTCATACTCTTCCTTTTTCAATATTATTGAAGCATTTATCAGGGTTATTGTCTCATGAGCGGAT
ACATATTTGAA
